Addgene plasmid #179385: pCDH-TMEM106b-mApple
Purpose: Lentiviral vector for expression of TMEM106b fused mApple
Depositing lab: Angus Johnston. Depositing organization: Monash University. Publication: Resolving subcellular pH with a quantitative fluorescent lifetime biosensor. Rennick JJ, Nowell CJ, Pouton CW, Johnston APR. Nat Commun. 2022 Oct 12;13(1):6023. doi: 10.1038/s41467-022-33348-z. PubMed 36224168.
Backbone
  Vector backbone: pCDH
  Backbone manufacturer: System Biosciences
  Backbone size w/o insert (bp): 7644
  Total vector size (bp): 9238
  Vector type: Mammalian Expression, Lentiviral
  Selectable markers: Puromycin
Growth in bacteria
  Bacterial resistance: Ampicillin, 100 μg/mL
  Growth temperature: 37°C
  Growth strain: NEB Stable
  Copy number: High Copy
Gene/Insert
  Gene/Insert name: TMEM106b - mApple
  Species: H. sapiens (human), Synthetic
  Insert size (bp): 1605
  GenBank ID: 54664
  Promoter: EF1
  Tag / fusion protein: mApple (C terminal on insert)
  Entrez Gene: TMEM106B (a.k.a. HLD16)
  Cloning method: Gibson Cloning
  Sequencing primers: 5′ CAAGCTGTGACCGGCG; 3′ gcttcggccagtaacgtta
Resource information
  A portion of this plasmid was derived from a plasmid made by: mApple DNA was obtained from mApple-Lysosomes-20 (RRID:Addgene_54921) which was a gift from Michael Davidson
Terms and licenses: Academic/Nonprofit Terms; Industry Terms: Not Available to Industry
Depositor comments: Please visit https://doi.org/10.1101/2022.04.13.488146 for bioRxiv preprint.
How to cite: pCDH-TMEM106b-mApple was a gift from Angus Johnston (Addgene plasmid # 179385 ; http://n2t.net/addgene:179385 ; RRID:Addgene_179385)
