[The description below was written by a language model from this plasmid's Addgene catalogue record and pLannotate feature annotations shown in this document.]
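Description:
pCDH-TMEM106b-mApple is a 9,238 bp lentiviral mammalian expression plasmid built on the pCDH backbone from System Biosciences. It is propagated in E. coli through a high-copy ColE1/pUC-type origin and selected with ampicillin via the β-lactamase gene. The viral portion has the layout of an HIV-1-derived transfer vector. An RSV enhancer/promoter drives a truncated 5' LTR, so genomic RNA can be made in packaging cells. This is followed by the Ψ packaging signal with a gag fragment, the Rev response element for Rev-dependent nuclear export, and the cPPT/CTS element. The cassette ends with a WPRE that boosts transcript expression, a truncated 3' LTR, and an SV40 polyadenylation signal. An SV40 origin lies just downstream. The small lac, rop, bom and lacZα fragments annotated in the backbone appear to be cloning remnants.

The payload is driven by an EF-1α core promoter joined to an HTLV-1 LTR segment, a common composite promoter arrangement; the catalogue lists it simply as EF1. It expresses human TMEM106B, a protein annotated as being involved in lysosomal trafficking, fused at its C terminus to the monomeric red fluorescent protein mApple. The mApple sequence was taken from an existing lysosome-targeted mApple plasmid, and the insert was assembled by Gibson cloning. An EMCV IRES downstream of the fusion allows translation of puromycin N-acetyltransferase from the same transcript. Puromycin selection therefore enriches for transduced cells that also express the fusion. The stated purpose is lentiviral expression of TMEM106b fused to mApple. The associated publication concerns measurement of subcellular pH with a fluorescence-lifetime biosensor, but the record does not spell out this construct's exact role in that work.
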