Features (pLannotate 1.2.2; 28 found; start..end, strand, type, name):
      6..232     +  promoter       RSV promoter: Rous sarcoma virus enhancer/promoter
    233..413     +  LTR            5' LTR (truncated): truncated 5' long terminal repeat (LTR) from HIV-1
    460..585     +  misc_feature   HIV-1 Ψ: packaging signal of human immunodeficiency virus type 1
    569..907     +  CDS            HIV-1 gag (fragment): gag protein from human immunodeficiency virus 1; gag
   1078..1311    +  misc_feature   RRE: The Rev response element (RRE) of HIV-1 allows for Rev-dependent mRNA export from the nucleus to the cytoplasm.
   1688..1788    +  CDS            Rev (fragment): human immunodeficiency virus 1 (HIV-1) Rev protein; rev; enhances nuclear export of unspliced and incompletely spliced viral mRNAs
   1807..1923    +  misc_feature   cPPT/CTS: central polypurine tract and central termination sequence of HIV-1
   1966..2177    +  promoter       EF-1α core promoter: core promoter for human elongation factor EF-1α
   2190..2458    +  LTR            5' LTR (truncated): truncated 5' long terminal repeat (LTR) from human T-cell leukemia virus (HTLV) type 1
   2498..3319    +  CDS            TMEM106B: T106B_HUMAN - Experimental evidence at protein level: Swiss-Prot protein existence level 1. Involved in dendrite morphogenesis and maintenance by regulating lysosomal trafficking via its interaction with MAP6. May act by inhibiting retrograde transport of lysosomes along dendrites. Required for dendrite branching. From Homo sapiens (Human).
   3392..4102    +  CDS            mApple: photostable monomeric derivative of DsRed (Shaner et al., 2008) mammalian codon-optimized
   4223..4685    +  misc_feature   IRES: internal ribosome entry site (IRES) of the encephalomyocarditis virus (EMCV)
   4711..5308    +  CDS            PuroR (fragment): puromycin N-acetyltransferase; pac from Streptomyces; confers resistance to puromycin
   5317..5905    +  misc_feature   WPRE: woodchuck hepatitis virus posttranscriptional regulatory element
   5900..6007    +  CDS            nef (fragment): NEF_SIVS4 - Experimental evidence at protein level: Swiss-Prot protein existence level 1. Interferes with TCR signaling from the cell membrane. Interacts with CD247/TCRZ (TCR zeta chain) and exert potent down- regulation of cell surface TCR/CD3 complexes. From Simian immunodeficiency virus (isolate F236/smH4) (SIV-sm) (Simian immunodeficiency virus sooty mangabey monkey).
   6032..6212    +  LTR            5' LTR (truncated): truncated 5' long terminal repeat (LTR) from HIV-1
   6284..6405    +  polyA_signal   SV40 poly(A) signal: SV40 polyadenylation signal
   6445..6580    +  rep_origin     SV40 ori: SV40 origin of replication
   6637..6653    -  protein_bind   lac operator: The lac repressor binds to the lac operator to inhibit transcription in E. coli. This inhibition can be relieved by adding lactose or isopropyl-β-D-thiogalactopyranoside (IPTG). lac repressor encoded by lacI
   6661..6691    -  promoter       lac promoter: promoter for the E. coli lac operon
   6706..6727    -  protein_bind   CAP binding site: CAP binding activates transcription in the presence of cAMP. E. coli catabolite activator protein
   6740..6832    -  CDS            lacI (fragment): lac repressor; lacI; The lac repressor binds to the lac operator to inhibit transcription in E. coli. This inhibition can be relieved by adding lactose or isopropyl-β-D-thiogalactopyranoside (IPTG).
   7015..7603    -  rep_origin     ori: high-copy-number ColE1/pMB1/pBR322/pUC origin of replication
   7774..8634    -  CDS            AmpR: β-lactamase; bla; confers resistance to ampicillin, carbenicillin, and related antibiotics
   8635..8739    -  promoter       AmpR promoter: bla
   8834..8869    +  CDS            rop (fragment): Rop protein, which maintains plasmids at low copy number; rop
   8971..9070    +  misc_feature   bom (fragment): basis of mobility region from pBR322
   9076..9230    -  CDS            lacZα (fragment): LacZα fragment of β-galactosidase; lacZ fragment
>Addgene plasmid #179385 | pCDH-TMEM106b-mApple | addgene full sequence | sequence record 355334 | Addgene NGS Result
ACGCGTGTAGTCTTATGCAATACTCTTGTAGTCTTGCAACATGGTAACGATGAGTTAGCAACATGCCTTA
CAAGGAGAGAAAAAGCACCGTGCATGCCGATTGGTGGAAGTAAGGTGGTACGATCGTGCCTTATTAGGAA
GGCAACAGACGGGTCTGACATGGATTGGACGAACCACTGAATTGCCGCATTGCAGAGATATTGTATTTAA
GTGCCTAGCTCGATACATAAACGGGTCTCTCTGGTTAGACCAGATCTGAGCCTGGGAGCTCTCTGGCTAA
CTAGGGAACCCACTGCTTAAGCCTCAATAAAGCTTGCCTTGAGTGCTTCAAGTAGTGTGTGCCCGTCTGT
TGTGTGACTCTGGTAACTAGAGATCCCTCAGACCCTTTTAGTCAGTGTGGAAAATCTCTAGCAGTGGCGC
CCGAACAGGGACTTGAAAGCGAAAGGGAAACCAGAGGAGCTCTCTCGACGCAGGACTCGGCTTGCTGAAG
CGCGCACGGCAAGAGGCGAGGGGCGGCGACTGGTGAGTACGCCAAAAATTTTGACTAGCGGAGGCTAGAA
GGAGAGAGATGGGTGCGAGAGCGTCAGTATTAAGCGGGGGAGAATTAGATCGCGATGGGAAAAAATTCGG
TTAAGGCCAGGGGGAAAGAAAAAATATAAATTAAAACATATAGTATGGGCAAGCAGGGAGCTAGAACGAT
TCGCAGTTAATCCTGGCCTGTTAGAAACATCAGAAGGCTGTAGACAAATACTGGGACAGCTACAACCATC
CCTTCAGACAGGATCAGAAGAACTTAGATCATTATATAATACAGTAGCAACCCTCTATTGTGTGCATCAA
AGGATAGAGATAAAAGACACCAAGGAAGCTTTAGACAAGATAGAGGAAGAGCAAAACAAAAGTAAGACCA
CCGCACAGCAAGCGGCCACTGATCTTCAGACCTGGAGGAGGAGATATGAGGGACAATTGGAGAAGTGAAT
TATATAAATATAAAGTAGTAAAAATTGAACCATTAGGAGTAGCACCCACCAAGGCAAAGAGAAGAGTGGT
GCAGAGAGAAAAAAGAGCAGTGGGAATAGGAGCTTTGTTCCTTGGGTTCTTGGGAGCAGCAGGAAGCACT
ATGGGCGCAGCGTCAATGACGCTGACGGTACAGGCCAGACAATTATTGTCTGGTATAGTGCAGCAGCAGA
ACAATTTGCTGAGGGCTATTGAGGCGCAACAGCATCTGTTGCAACTCACAGTCTGGGGCATCAAGCAGCT
CCAGGCAAGAATCCTGGCTGTGGAAAGATACCTAAAGGATCAACAGCTCCTGGGGATTTGGGGTTGCTCT
GGAAAACTCATTTGCACCACTGCTGTGCCTTGGAATGCTAGTTGGAGTAATAAATCTCTGGAACAGATTT
GGAATCACACGACCTGGATGGAGTGGGACAGAGAAATTAACAATTACACAAGCTTAATACACTCCTTAAT
TGAAGAATCGCAAAACCAGCAAGAAAAGAATGAACAAGAATTATTGGAATTAGATAAATGGGCAAGTTTG
TGGAATTGGTTTAACATAACAAATTGGCTGTGGTATATAAAATTATTCATAATGATAGTAGGAGGCTTGG
TAGGTTTAAGAATAGTTTTTGCTGTACTTTCTATAGTGAATAGAGTTAGGCAGGGATATTCACCATTATC
GTTTCAGACCCACCTCCCAACCCCGAGGGGACCCGACAGGCCCGAAGGAATAGAAGAAGAAGGTGGAGAG
AGAGACAGAGACAGATCCATTCGATTAGTGAACGGATCTCGACGGTATCGGTTAACTTTTAAAAGAAAAG
GGGGGATTGGGGGGTACAGTGCAGGGGAAAGAATAGTAGACATAATAGCAACAGACATACAAACTAAAGA
ATTACAAAAACAAATTACAAAATTCAAAATTTTATCGATACTAGTGGATCTGCGATCGCTCCGGTGCCCG
TCAGTGGGCAGAGCGCACATCGCCCACAGTCCCCGAGAAGTTGGGGGGAGGGGTCGGCAATTGAACGGGT
GCCTAGAGAAGGTGGCGCGGGGTAAACTGGGAAAGTGATGTCGTGTACTGGCTCCGCCTTTTTCCCGAGG
GTGGGGGAGAACCGTATATAAGTGCAGTAGTCGCCGTGAACGTTCTTTTTCGCAACGGGTTTGCCGCCAG
AACACAGCTGAAGCTTCGAGGGGCTCGCATCTCTCCTTCACGCGCCCGCCGCCCTACCTGAGGCCGCCAT
CCACGCCGGTTGAGTCGCGTTCTGCCGCCTCCCGCCTGTGGTGCCTCCTGAACTGCGTCCGCCGTCTAGG
TAAGTTTAAAGCTCAGGTCGAGACCGGGCCTTTGTCCGGCGCTCCCTTGGAGCCTACCTAGACTCAGCCG
GCTCTCCACGCTTTGCCTGACCCTGCTTGCTCAACTCTACGTCTTTGTTTCGTTTTCTGTTCTGCGCCGT
TACAGATCCAAGCTGTGACCGGCGCCTACTCTAGAGCTAGCGAATTCATGGGCAAATCCCTTAGTCATCT
TCCTCTGCATTCATCAAAAGAAGACGCCTACGATGGAGTCACCTCTGAAAATATGCGCAATGGCCTCGTG
AACTCCGAAGTTCACAACGAAGATGGGCGAAACGGTGACGTTTCTCAGTTTCCCTACGTGGAGTTTACAG
GCAGAGACTCAGTTACATGTCCGACATGTCAAGGTACAGGCAGGATCCCACGTGGGCAGGAGAACCAACT
GGTGGCTCTAATTCCTTATTCCGACCAGCGGCTGCGACCTCGGCGAACTAAACTCTACGTGATGGCTTCT
GTGTTCGTCTGTCTTCTGCTGAGCGGCCTTGCGGTCTTCTTCCTGTTTCCCAGAAGCATTGACGTCAAAT
ACATTGGAGTAAAGTCAGCCTACGTCTCTTACGACGTGCAAAAGCGGACAATCTATCTCAACATCACGAA
CACTCTGAATATCACAAACAACAATTATTACAGCGTTGAGGTTGAGAATATCACTGCTCAAGTACAGTTT
TCAAAGACTGTGATTGGGAAAGCAAGGCTAAACAACATTACTATCATAGGACCTCTGGACATGAAACAGA
TAGACTATACGGTCCCCACCGTGATCGCTGAAGAGATGTCTTACATGTACGACTTTTGTACTCTAATCTC
AATCAAGGTCCATAATATTGTACTCATGATGCAGGTTACCGTCACTACTACGTACTTTGGTCACTCCGAG
CAAATATCTCAGGAGCGTTACCAATACGTTGATTGTGGGCGCAATACTACCTACCAGCTGGGACAAAGTG
AATACCTGAATGTCCTGCAACCGCAACAATTGGAAGGCGGCGGGACTGGCGGTGGTAGTGGCGGCGGTAC
AGGGGGGGGGAGTGATCCACCGGTCGCCACCATGGTGAGCAAGGGCGAGGAGAATAACATGGCCATCATC
AAGGAGTTCATGCGCTTCAAGGTGCACATGGAGGGCTCCGTGAACGGCCACGAGTTCGAGATCGAGGGCG
AGGGCGAGGGCCGCCCCTACGAGGCCTTTCAGACCGCTAAGCTGAAGGTGACCAAGGGTGGCCCCCTGCC
CTTCGCCTGGGACATCCTGTCCCCTCAGTTCATGTACGGCTCCAAGGTCTACATTAAGCACCCAGCCGAC
ATCCCCGACTACTTCAAGCTGTCCTTCCCCGAGGGCTTCAGGTGGGAGCGCGTGATGAACTTCGAGGACG
GCGGCATTATTCACGTTAACCAGGACTCCTCCCTGCAGGACGGCGTGTTCATCTACAAGGTGAAGCTGCG
CGGCACCAACTTCCCCTCCGACGGCCCCGTAATGCAGAAGAAGACCATGGGCTGGGAGGCCTCCGAGGAG
CGGATGTACCCCGAGGACGGCGCCCTGAAGAGCGAGATCAAGAAGAGGCTGAAGCTGAAGGACGGCGGCC
ACTACGCCGCCGAGGTCAAGACCACCTACAAGGCCAAGAAGCCCGTGCAGCTGCCCGGCGCCTACATCGT
CGACATCAAGTTGGACATCGTGTCCCACAACGAGGACTACACCATCGTGGAACAGTACGAACGCGCCGAG
GGCCGCCACTCCACCGGCGGCATGGACGAGCTGTACAAGTAAGCGGCCGCGCCCCTCTCCCTCCCCCCCC
CCTAACGTTACTGGCCGAAGCCGCTTGGAATAAGGCCGGTGTGCGTTTGTCTATATGTTATTTTCCACCA
TATTGCCGTCTTTTGGCAATGTGAGGGCCCGGAAACCTGGCCCTGTCTTCTTGACGAGCATTCCTAGGGG
TCTTTCCCCTCTCGCCAAAGGAATGCAAGGTCTGTTGAATGTCGTGAAGGAAGCAGTTCCTCTGGAAGCT
TCTTGAAGACAAACAACGTCTGTAGCGACCCTTTGCAGGCAGCGGAACCCCCCACCTGGCGACAGGTGCC
TCTGCGGCCAAAAGCCACGTGTATAAGATACACCTGCAAAGGCGGCACAACCCCAGTGCCACGTTGTGAG
TTGGATAGTTGTGGAAAGAGTCAAATGGCTCTCCTCAAGCGTATTCAACAAGGGGCTGAAGGATGCCCAG
AAGGTACCCCATTGTATGGGATCTGATCTGGGGCCTCGGTGCACATGCTTTACATGTGTTTAGTCGAGGT
TAAAAAAACGTCTAGGCCCCCCGAACCACGGGGACGTGGTTTTCCTTTGAAAAACACGATGATAATATGG
CCACAACCATGGCGTCCGGAATGACCGAGTACAAGCCCACGGTGCGCCTCGCCACCCGCGACGACGTCCC
CAGGGCCGTACGCACCCTCGCCGCCGCGTTCGCCGACTACCCCGCCACGCGCCACACCGTCGATCCGGAC
CGCCACATCGAGCGGGTCACCGAGCTGCAAGAACTCTTCCTCACGCGCGTCGGGCTCGACATCGGCAAGG
TGTGGGTCGCGGACGACGGCGCCGCGGTGGCGGTCTGGACCACGCCGGAGAGCGTCGAAGCGGGGGCGGT
GTTCGCCGAGATCGGCCCGCGCATGGCCGAGTTGAGCGGTTCCCGGCTGGCCGCGCAGCAACAGATGGAA
GGCCTCCTGGCGCCGCACCGGCCCAAGGAGCCCGCGTGGTTCCTGGCCACCGTCGGCGTCTCGCCCGACC
ACCAGGGCAAGGGTCTGGGCAGCGCCGTCGTGCTCCCCGGAGTGGAGGCGGCCGAGCGCGCCGGGGTGCC
CGCCTTCCTGGAGACCTCCGCGCCCCGCAACCTCCCCTTCTACGAGCGGCTCGGCTTCACCGTCACCGCC
GACGTCGAGGTGCCCGAAGGACCGCGCACCTGGTGCATGACCCGCAAGCCCGGTGCCTAGGTCGACAATC
AACCTCTGGATTACAAAATTTGTGAAAGATTGACTGGTATTCTTAACTATGTTGCTCCTTTTACGCTATG
TGGATACGCTGCTTTAATGCCTTTGTATCATGCTATTGCTTCCCGTATGGCTTTCATTTTCTCCTCCTTG
TATAAATCCTGGTTGCTGTCTCTTTATGAGGAGTTGTGGCCCGTTGTCAGGCAACGTGGCGTGGTGTGCA
CTGTGTTTGCTGACGCAACCCCCACTGGTTGGGGCATTGCCACCACCTGTCAGCTCCTTTCCGGGACTTT
CGCTTTCCCCCTCCCTATTGCCACGGCGGAACTCATCGCCGCCTGCCTTGCCCGCTGCTGGACAGGGGCT
CGGCTGTTGGGCACTGACAATTCCGTGGTGTTGTCGGGGAAATCATCGTCCTTTCCTTGGCTGCTCGCCT
GTGTTGCCACCTGGATTCTGCGCGGGACGTCCTTCTGCTACGTCCCTTCGGCCCTCAATCCAGCGGACCT
TCCTTCCCGCGGCCTGCTGCCGGCTCTGCGGCCTCTTCCGCGTCTTCGCCTTCGCCCTCAGACGAGTCGG
ATCTCCCTTTGGGCCGCCTCCCCGCCTGGTACCTTTAAGACCAATGACTTACAAGGCAGCTGTAGATCTT
AGCCACTTTTTAAAAGAAAAGGGGGGACTGGAAGGGCTAATTCACTCCCAACGAAGATAAGATCTGCTTT
TTGCTTGTACTGGGTCTCTCTGGTTAGACCAGATCTGAGCCTGGGAGCTCTCTGGCTAACTAGGGAACCC
ACTGCTTAAGCCTCAATAAAGCTTGCCTTGAGTGCTTCAAGTAGTGTGTGCCCGTCTGTTGTGTGACTCT
GGTAACTAGAGATCCCTCAGACCCTTTTAGTCAGTGTGGAAAATCTCTAGCAGTAGTAGTTCATGTCATC
TTATTATTCAGTATTTATAACTTGCAAAGAAATGAATATCAGAGAGTGAGAGGAACTTGTTTATTGCAGC
TTATAATGGTTACAAATAAAGCAATAGCATCACAAATTTCACAAATAAAGCATTTTTTTCACTGCATTCT
AGTTGTGGTTTGTCCAAACTCATCAATGTATCTTATCATGTCTGGCTCTAGCTATCCCGCCCCTAACTCC
GCCCATCCCGCCCCTAACTCCGCCCAGTTCCGCCCATTCTCCGCCCCATGGCTGACTAATTTTTTTTATT
TATGCAGAGGCCGAGGCCGCCTCGGCCTCTGAGCTATTCCAGAAGTAGTGAGGAGGCTTTTTTGGAGGCC
TAGACTTTTGCAGAGACCAAATTCGTAATCATGTCATAGCTGTTTCCTGTGTGAAATTGTTATCCGCTCA
CAATTCCACACAACATACGAGCCGGAAGCATAAAGTGTAAAGCCTGGGGTGCCTAATGAGTGAGCTAACT
CACATTAATTGCGTTGCGCTCACTGCCCGCTTTCCAGTCGGGAAACCTGTCGTGCCAGCTGCATTAATGA
ATCGGCCAACGCGCGGGGAGAGGCGGTTTGCGTATTGGGCGCTCTTCCGCTTCCTCGCTCACTGACTCGC
TGCGCTCGGTCGTTCGGCTGCGGCGAGCGGTATCAGCTCACTCAAAGGCGGTAATACGGTTATCCACAGA
ATCAGGGGATAACGCAGGAAAGAACATGTGAGCAAAAGGCCAGCAAAAGGCCAGGAACCGTAAAAAGGCC
GCGTTGCTGGCGTTTTTCCATAGGCTCCGCCCCCCTGACGAGCATCACAAAAATCGACGCTCAAGTCAGA
GGTGGCGAAACCCGACAGGACTATAAAGATACCAGGCGTTTCCCCCTGGAAGCTCCCTCGTGCGCTCTCC
TGTTCCGACCCTGCCGCTTACCGGATACCTGTCCGCCTTTCTCCCTTCGGGAAGCGTGGCGCTTTCTCAT
AGCTCACGCTGTAGGTATCTCAGTTCGGTGTAGGTCGTTCGCTCCAAGCTGGGCTGTGTGCACGAACCCC
CCGTTCAGCCCGACCGCTGCGCCTTATCCGGTAACTATCGTCTTGAGTCCAACCCGGTAAGACACGACTT
ATCGCCACTGGCAGCAGCCACTGGTAACAGGATTAGCAGAGCGAGGTATGTAGGCGGTGCTACAGAGTTC
TTGAAGTGGTGGCCTAACTACGGCTACACTAGAAGAACAGTATTTGGTATCTGCGCTCTGCTGAAGCCAG
TTACCTTCGGAAAAAGAGTTGGTAGCTCTTGATCCGGCAAACAAACCACCGCTGGTAGCGGTGGTTTTTT
TGTTTGCAAGCAGCAGATTACGCGCAGAAAAAAAGGATCTCAAGAAGATCCTTTGATCTTTTCTACGGGG
TCTGACGCTCAGTGGAACGAAAACTCACGTTAAGGGATTTTGGTCATGAGATTATCAAAAAGGATCTTCA
CCTAGATCCTTTTAAATTAAAAATGAAGTTTTAAATCAATCTAAAGTATATATGAGTAAACTTGGTCTGA
CAGTTACCAATGCTTAATCAGTGAGGCACCTATCTCAGCGATCTGTCTATTTCGTTCATCCATAGTTGCC
TGACTCCCCGTCGTGTAGATAACTACGATACGGGAGGGCTTACCATCTGGCCCCAGTGCTGCAATGATAC
CGCGAGACCCACGCTCACCGGCTCCAGATTTATCAGCAATAAACCAGCCAGCCGGAAGGGCCGAGCGCAG
AAGTGGTCCTGCAACTTTATCCGCCTCCATCCAGTCTATTAATTGTTGCCGGGAAGCTAGAGTAAGTAGT
TCGCCAGTTAATAGTTTGCGCAACGTTGTTGCCATTGCTACAGGCATCGTGGTGTCACGCTCGTCGTTTG
GTATGGCTTCATTCAGCTCCGGTTCCCAACGATCAAGGCGAGTTACATGATCCCCCATGTTGTGCAAAAA
AGCGGTTAGCTCCTTCGGTCCTCCGATCGTTGTCAGAAGTAAGTTGGCCGCAGTGTTATCACTCATGGTT
ATGGCAGCACTGCATAATTCTCTTACTGTCATGCCATCCGTAAGATGCTTTTCTGTGACTGGTGAGTACT
CAACCAAGTCATTCTGAGAATAGTGTATGCGGCGACCGAGTTGCTCTTGCCCGGCGTCAATACGGGATAA
TACCGCGCCACATAGCAGAACTTTAAAAGTGCTCATCATTGGAAAACGTTCTTCGGGGCGAAAACTCTCA
AGGATCTTACCGCTGTTGAGATCCAGTTCGATGTAACCCACTCGTGCACCCAACTGATCTTCAGCATCTT
TTACTTTCACCAGCGTTTCTGGGTGAGCAAAAACAGGAAGGCAAAATGCCGCAAAAAAGGGAATAAGGGC
GACACGGAAATGTTGAATACTCATACTCTTCCTTTTTCAATATTATTGAAGCATTTATCAGGGTTATTGT
CTCATGAGCGGATACATATTTGAATGTATTTAGAAAAATAAACAAATAGGGGTTCCGCGCACATTTCCCC
GAAAAGTGCCACCTGACGTCTAAGAAACCATTATTATCATGACATTAACCTATAAAAATAGGCGTATCAC
GAGGCCCTTTCGTCTCGCGCGTTTCGGTGATGACGGTGAAAACCTCTGACACATGCAGCTCCCGGAGACG
GTCACAGCTTGTCTGTAAGCGGATGCCGGGAGCAGACAAGCCCGTCAGGGCGCGTCAGCGGGTGTTGGCG
GGTGTCGGGGCTGGCTTAACTATGCGGCATCAGAGCAGATTGTACTGAGAGTGCACCATATGCGGTGTGA
AATACCGCACAGATGCGTAAGGAGAAAATACCGCATCAGGCGCCATTCGCCATTCAGGCTGCGCAACTGT
TGGGAAGGGCGATCGGTGCGGGCCTCTTCGCTATTACGCCAGCTGGCGAAAGGGGGATGTGCTGCAAGGC
GATTAAGTTGGGTAACGCCAGGGTTTTCCCAGTCACGACGTTGTAAAACGACGGCCAGTGCCAAGCTG
